Addgene plasmid #199023: pGL0_128 [ORI_BC_28]
Purpose: Level 0 part
Depositing lab: Charlie Gilbert & Nili Ostrov & Cultivarium Tools. Depositing organization: Cultivarium, Convergent Research. Publication: A scalable framework for high-throughput identification of functional origins of replication in non-model bacteria. Gilbert C, Brumwell SL, Crits-Christoph A, Kang SC, Martin-Moldes Z, Alsharif W, Esmurria A, Nguyen M-A, Lee HH, Ostrov N. bioRxiv 2023.05.19.541510 10.1101/2023.05.19.541510.
Backbone
  Vector backbone: pGLDV_17
  Vector type: Synthetic Biology
Growth in bacteria
  Bacterial resistance: Chloramphenicol, 25 μg/mL
  Growth temperature: 37°C
  Growth strain: E. coli Twist 10B
  Copy number: High Copy
Gene/Insert
  Gene/Insert name: ORI_BC_28
  Species: Synthetic
  Cloning method: Unknown
Terms and licenses: Academic/Nonprofit Terms; Industry Terms: Not Available to Industry
How to cite: pGL0_128 [ORI_BC_28] was a gift from Charlie Gilbert & Nili Ostrov & Cultivarium Tools (Addgene plasmid # 199023 ; http://n2t.net/addgene:199023 ; RRID:Addgene_199023)
