[The description below was written by a language model from this plasmid's Addgene catalogue record and pLannotate feature annotations shown in this document.]
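Description:
pGL0_128 [ORI_BC_28] is a small (about 2.3 kb) synthetic-biology plasmid built on the pGLDV_17 backbone and catalogued as a "Level 0 part", meaning a basic storage vector that holds a single reusable DNA module for a hierarchical assembly system. It is maintained in E. coli through a high-copy ColE1/pMB1/pUC-type origin of replication and selected with chloramphenicol. Resistance comes from a cat (chloramphenicol acetyltransferase) gene driven by its native cat promoter and followed by the phage lambda t0 transcription terminator. All annotated features lie on the same strand.

The payload is a synthetic insert named ORI_BC_28. The record does not define the insert further. The name and the associated work on high-throughput identification of functional origins of replication in non-model bacteria suggest a barcode part used to tag origin-of-replication constructs, but this is an inference and not a stated fact. The automated annotation does not label the insert itself. The only features outside the replication and selection modules are a short lac operator fragment and a short lacZα fragment. These are probably remnants of a lacZα screening cassette in the parent vector that flank the cloning position, and they are unlikely to be functional elements. No promoter, coding sequence or reporter is annotated within the insert region, and the cloning method is recorded as unknown. The plasmid therefore appears to serve as a source of the ORI_BC_28 part for building higher-level constructs, and not as a vector for expression or delivery in its own right.
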