Features (pLannotate 1.2.2; 6 found; start..end, strand, type, name):
    379..394     -  protein_bind   lac operator (fragment): The lac repressor binds to the lac operator to inhibit transcription in E. coli. This inhibition can be relieved by adding lactose or isopropyl-β-D-thiogalactopyranoside (IPTG). lac repressor encoded by lacI
    545..1133    -  rep_origin     ori: high-copy-number ColE1/pMB1/pBR322/pUC origin of replication
   1266..1360    -  terminator     lambda t0 terminator: transcription terminator from phage lambda
   1384..2040    -  CDS            cat: CAT_ECOLX - Experimental evidence at protein level: Swiss-Prot protein existence level 1. This enzyme is an effector of chloramphenicol resistance in bacteria. From Escherichia coli. This protein is used as a marker in many commonly used cloning vectors, such as pACYC184.
   2041..2143    -  promoter       cat promoter: promoter of the E. coli cat gene encoding chloramphenicol acetyltransferase
   2218..2261    -  CDS            lacZα (fragment): LacZα fragment of β-galactosidase; lacZ fragment
>Addgene plasmid #199023 | pGL0_128 [ORI_BC_28] | addgene full sequence | sequence record 397952 | Addgene NGS Result
CCGGAATCTATTGGCCTATGTCACTGAAACTATCCAAACACCCCATGTCGATACTGAACGTATCGACGCA
TACCTCCTTCCTTGAAAACGCACAATCAAGGTCTCGGTCAGGGTCACGCGTAGGACGCGTCGAGTAGGGT
CATTGAGAGGGATGCTTTGGGTTCCGCAGCCACACGCCGTGTGAAGCTGGGGAGTGAGACCAGTCCTTAC
CTGAAGAATAAGTGTCAGCCAGTGTAACCCGATGAGGAACCCAAAAGGCGAACCGGGCCAGACAACCCGG
CGGTATCGCACTCAAAGCCGAGGCTAGGTGGAGGCTCAGTGATGATAAGTCTGCGATGGTGGATGCATGT
GTCATGGTCATAGCTGTTTCCTGTGTGAAATTGTTATCCGCTCAGAGGGCACAATCCTATTCCGCGCTAT
CCGACAATCTCCAAGACATTAGGTGGAGTTCAGTTCGGCGTATGGCATATGTCGCTGGAAAGAACATGTG
AGCAAAAGGCCAGCAAAAGGCCAGGAACCGTAAAAAGGCCGCGTTGCTGGCGTTTTTCCATAGGCTCCGC
CCCCCTGACGAGCATCACAAAAATCGACGCTCAAGTCAGAGGTGGCGAAACCCGACAGGACTATAAAGAT
ACCAGGCGTTTCCCCCTGGAAGCTCCCTCGTGCGCTCTCCTGTTCCGACCCTGCCGCTTACCGGATACCT
GTCCGCCTTTCTCCCTTCGGGAAGCGTGGCGCTTTCTCATAGCTCACGCTGTAGGTATCTCAGTTCGGTG
TAGGTCGTTCGCTCCAAGCTGGGCTGTGTGCACGAACCCCCCGTTCAGCCCGACCGCTGCGCCTTATCCG
GTAACTATCGTCTTGAGTCCAACCCGGTAAGACACGACTTATCGCCACTGGCAGCAGCCACTGGTAACAG
GATTAGCAGAGCGAGGTATGTAGGCGGTGCTACAGAGTTCTTGAAGTGGTGGCCTAACTACGGCTACACT
AGAAGAACAGTATTTGGTATCTGCGCTCTGCTGAAGCCAGTTACCTTCGGAAAAAGAGTTGGTAGCTCTT
GATCCGGCAAACAAACCACCGCTGGTAGCGGTGGTTTTTTTGTTTGCAAGCAGCAGATTACGCGCAGAAA
AAAAGGATCTCAAGAAGATCCTTTGATCTTTTCTACGGGGTCTGACGCTCTATTCAACAAAGCCGCCGTC
CCGTCAAGTCAGCGTAAATGGGTAGGGGGCTTCAAATCGTCCCCCCATACGATATAAGTTGTTACTAGTG
CTTGGATTCTCACCAATAAAAAACGCCCGGCGGCAACCGAGCGTTCTGAACAAATCCAGATGGAGTTCTG
AGGTCATTACTGGATCTATCAACAGGAGTCCAAGCGAGCTCGATATCAAATTACGCCCCGCCCTGCCACT
CATCGCAGTACTGTTGTAATTCATTAAGCATTCTGCCGACATGGAAGCCATCACAAACGGCATGATGAAC
CTGAATCGCCAGCGGCATCAGCACCTTGTCGCCTTGCGTATAATATTTGCCCATGGTGAAAACGGGGGCG
AAGAAGTTGTCCATATTGGCCACGTTTAAATCAAAACTGGTGAAACTCACCCAGGGATTGGCTGAGACGA
AAAACATATTCTCAATAAACCCTTTAGGGAAATAGGCCAGGTTTTCACCGTAACACGCCACATCTTGCGA
ATATATGTGTAGAAACTGCCGGAAATCGTCGTGGTATTCACTCCAGAGCGATGAAAACGTTTCAGTTTGC
TCATGGAAAACGGTGTAACAAGGGTGAACACTATCCCATATCACCAGCTCACCGTCTTTCATTGCCATAC
GAAATTCCGGATGAGCATTCATCAGGCGGGCAAGAATGTGAATAAAGGCCGGATAAAACTTGTGCTTATT
TTTCTTTACGGTCTTTAAAAAGGCCGTAATATCCAGCTGAACGGTCTGGTTATAGGTACATTGAGCAACT
GACTGAAATGCCTCAAAATGTTCTTTACGATGCCATTGGGATATATCAACGGTGGTATATCCAGTGATTT
TTTTCTCCATTTTAGCTTCCTTAGCTCCTGAAAATCTCGATAACTCAAAAAATACGCCCGGTAGTGATCT
TATTTCATTATGGTGAAAGTTGGAACCTCTTACGTGCCGATCAACGTCTCATTGATACCTGAAACAAAAC
CCATCGTACGGCCAAGGAAGTCTCCAATAACTGTGATCCACCACAAGCGCCAGGGTTTTCCCAGTCACGA
CGTTGTAAAACGACGGCCAGTCATGCATAATCCGCACGCATCTGGAATAAGGAAGTGCCATTCCGCCTGA
CCT
